>Addgene plasmid #52286 | pRmHA3-CH2F2-CG9866 | depositor full sequence | sequence record 80831 | pRmHA3-CH2F2-CG9866 sequence 6910 bps
GGCACTGGCCGTCGTTTTACAACGTCGTGACTGGGAAAACCCTGGCGTTACCCAACTTAATCGCCTTGCA
GCACATCCCCCTTTCGCCAGCTGGCGTAATAGCGAAGAGGCCCGCACCGATCGCCCTTCCCAACAGTTGC
GCAGCCTGAATGGCGAATGGCGCCTGATGCGGTATTTTCTCCTTACGCATCTGTGCGGTATTTCACACCG
CATATGGTGCACTCTCAGTACAATCTGCTCTGATGCCGCATAGTTAAGCCAGCCCCGACACCCGCCAACA
CCCGCTGACGCGCCCTGACGGGCTTGTCTGCTCCCGGCATCCGCTTACAGACAAGCTGTGACCGTCTCCG
GGAGCTGCATGTGTCAGAGGTTTTCACCGTCATCACCGAAACGCGCGAGACGAAAGGGCCTCGTGATACG
CCTATTTTTATAGGTTAATGTCATGATAATAATGGTTTCTTAGACGTCAGGTGGCACTTTTCGGGGAAAT
GTGCGCGGAACCCCTATTTGTTTATTTTTCTAAATACATTCAAATATGTATCCGCTCATGAGACAATAAC
CCTGATAAATGCTTCAATAATATTGAAAAAGGAAGAGTATGAGTATTCAACATTTCCGTGTCGCCCTTAT
TCCCTTTTTTGCGGCATTTTGCCTTCCTGTTTTTGCTCACCCAGAAACGCTGGTGAAAGTAAAAGATGCT
GAAGATCAGTTGGGTGCACGAGTGGGTTACATCGAACTGGATCTCAACAGCGGTAAGATCCTTGAGAGTT
TTCGCCCCGAAGAACGTTTTCCAATGATGAGCACTTTTAAAGTTCTGCTATGTGGCGCGGTATTATCCCG
TATTGACGCCGGGCAAGAGCAACTCGGTCGCCGCATACACTATTCTCAGAATGACTTGGTTGAGTACTCA
CCAGTCACAGAAAAGCATCTTACGGATGGCATGACAGTAAGAGAATTATGCAGTGCTGCCATAACCATGA
GTGATAACACTGCGGCCAACTTACTTCTGACAACGATCGGAGGACCGAAGGAGCTAACCGCTTTTTTGCA
CAACATGGGGGATCATGTAACTCGCCTTGATCGTTGGGAACCGGAGCTGAATGAAGCCATACCAAACGAC
GAGCGTGACACCACGATGCCTGTAGCAATGGCAACAACGTTGCGCAAACTATTAACTGGCGAACTACTTA
CTCTAGCTTCCCGGCAACAATTAATAGACTGGATGGAGGCGGATAAAGTTGCAGGACCACTTCTGCGCTC
GGCCCTTCCGGCTGGCTGGTTTATTGCTGATAAATCTGGAGCCGGTGAGCGTGGGTCTCGCGGTATCATT
GCAGCACTGGGGCCAGATGGTAAGCCCTCCCGTATCGTAGTTATCTACACGACGGGGAGTCAGGCAACTA
TGGATGAACGAAATAGACAGATCGCTGAGATAGGTGCCTCACTGATTAAGCATTGGTAACTGTCAGACCA
AGTTTACTCATATATACTTTAGATTGATTTAAAACTTCATTTTTAATTTAAAAGGATCTAGGTGAAGATC
CTTTTTGATAATCTCATGACCAAAATCCCTTAACGTGAGTTTTCGTTCCACTGAGCGTCAGACCCCGTAG
AAAAGATCAAAGGATCTTCTTGAGATCCTTTTTTTCTGCGCGTAATCTGCTGCTTGCAAACAAAAAAACC
ACCGCTACCAGCGGTGGTTTGTTTGCCGGATCAAGAGCTACCAACTCTTTTTCCGAAGGTAACTGGCTTC
AGCAGAGCGCAGATACCAAATACTGTCCTTCTAGTGTAGCCGTAGTTAGGCCACCACTTCAAGAACTCTG
TAGCACCGCCTACATACCTCGCTCTGCTAATCCTGTTACCAGTGGCTGCTGCCAGTGGCGATAAGTCGTG
TCTTACCGGGTTGGACTCAAGACGATAGTTACCGGATAAGGCGCAGCGGTCGGGCTGAACGGGGGGTTCG
TGCACACAGCCCAGCTTGGAGCGAACGACCTACACCGAACTGAGATACCTACAGCGTGAGCTATGAGAAA
GCGCCACGCTTCCCGAAGGGAGAAAGGCGGACAGGTATCCGGTAAGCGGCAGGGTCGGAACAGGAGAGCG
CACGAGGGAGCTTCCAGGGGGAAACGCCTGGTATCTTTATAGTCCTGTCGGGTTTCGCCACCTCTGACTT
GAGCGTCGATTTTTGTGATGCTCGTCAGGGGGGCGGAGCCTATGGAAAAACGCCAGCAACGCGGCCTTTT
TACGGTTCCTGGCCTTTTGCTGGCCTTTTGCTCACATGTTCTTTCCTGCGTTATCCCCTGATTCTGTGGA
TAACCGTATTACCGCCTTTGAGTGAGCTGATACCGCTCGCCGCAGCCGAACGACCGAGCGCAGCGAGTCA
GTGAGCGAGGAAGCGGAAGAGCGCCCAATACGCAAACCGCCTCTCCCCGCGCGTTGGCCGATTCATTAAT
GCAGCTGGCACGACAGGTTTCCCGACTGGAAAGCGGGCAGTGAGCGCAACGCAATTAATGTGAGTTAGCT
CACTCATTAGGCACCCCAGGCTTTACACTTTATGCTTCCGGCTCGTATGTTGTGTGGAATTGTGAGCGGA
TAACAATTTCACACAGGAAACAGCTATGACCATGATTACGCGTTGCAGGACAGGATGTGGTGCCCGATGT
GACTAGCTCTTTGCTGCAGGCCGTCCTATCCTCTGGTTCCGATAAGAGACCCAGAACTCCGGCCCCCCAC
CGCCCACCGCCACCCCCATACATATGTGGTACGCAAGTAAGAGTGCCTGCGCATGCCCCATGTGCCCCAC
CAAGAGTTTTGCATCCCATACAAGTCCCCAAAGTGGAGAACCGAACCAATTCTTCGCGGGCAGAACAAAA
GCTTCTGCACACGTCTCCACTCGAATTTGGAGCCGGCCGGCGTGTGCAAAAGAGGTGAATCGAACGAAAG
ACCCGTGTGTAAAGCCGCGTTTCCAAAATGTATAAAACCGAGAGCATCTGGCCAATGTGCATCAGTTGTG
GTCAGCAGCAAAATCAAGTGAATCATCTCAGTGCAACTAAAGGGGAATTCGAGCTCGCTAGCAAGCTTGG
TACCCGGGGATCCATGCCCCTGAACGATGTGGCCCCCGCCGGTGGTGGAGCTTATCCGGAAAATGGAACC
AAGCACAAGGTGTCGGGAATGTGGAAGCCGGACTCGTCGGCCGGCTCCAATTCCGGCTCGGGATCGGCGG
GACTATCCCTGTTTAGCCTGCAGGGCCAAAAGTGGCAGCAGGTCTTCGACATGGAAAAGGTCATCAAGCA
ACTGCGAACGGCTGAGAAGACGTATCTGCGTGGTGGAAAGAACTCCTCCGCCGGCGCAGATCAACAGGCG
AAGGTGCAGGTCCAGCGTCTGCAATCGGCGGACATGGCCTACTACGATCTGGCGCCGAAGCTGGCCAGTC
GCGATATAGTACTCTGTAGTTCCTGCTCGGGATGTTACACGAAGGCAGGTTTCCAGCACCACATTGCGCT
GCAGCATCCTAGCGTCTGGGAGGCCACATCCAGCAAAGTGAATCCCAATCCAAATGGGACAGCCATATCC
AGCGACTCTCGTCTCACTGCCACGGAAATCAGTCAGGAGGGCGGGGCTATCGTGCCAAGTTCGCCCACGG
ATACGCTTTCGGCCTCGACGCTCTCCAGTTGCTCGAACGGGTCCAGCAGCTCGGCTTCACTGCAGCATCC
GGCTGCTGCGGGTTCATCCAGCACCACGTCGTCTTCGTCTTCGTCGCGTCACAAGAGCAGCAGCAGTAAA
AGTAGCAGTTCCTCCTCGTCTAAGGGCAGCAGCAGCACTTCCGCCGGAAGTAGGTCGCGTTCGAAGTCGT
CAAAGAACCGCCACCACTCCTCGCCAGCTCCGGCCCTGCTGGAGTCCAATCACAAGGAGTCAAAGGGATC
GAAGAAGAGTTCGGCCATAGCCGCTCCTCCCGTCGTCGCTGCTGTTGTTAAGGAGGAGCCACCATCTGTG
GGTGCTGCTCCGGCTGCCATAACCATGTTCTCCTCCTCCAGCAACTCATCCTGCAGCTTACCGCCCACTC
CCACGTTGGGAGCGGCCTCCAGCGAGGTGGCGATGGGGGTCAACTATTCACCTGCCCAGCTTCAGACGGA
TGCGGAAAAGCTGCCCGAGCTGCAGCCAAAGAAAAAGTTGAAGGGCTCCAGCGATCATCGAATAAAAGCG
GAAAAGGAGAAGAACAAAGATAAGTCTCTGGTGAATTCCTACGAGCAGCAGCAAGTGCTCAGCGAACTGG
ACCAGGCAGTGTCTTCCATCACGGGAGCGGTTTCCGCCGAGCAGGTGGCGCCCGATGAGGAGGAACTGCC
CTTGCCCAACACCTCCGACGAGAACTCCATTTCGCAGACGCTCGACGAAATGCTGGACAGCAAGCTGATC
AACGAGATTCTGAATAACTTCGATGAGAGCGCTCTGGACACATCGCAACAGCAGTCACAACAGCAAGCGC
AGAATGGATCGCTATCGCATCCCGCACAGGCCACTAAAAGGCTGCGCTTTGAGGACGGAACCATTGGCGA
GGATTACGCCGTGTACCAGCAGCAGGCGGTTCAGCAGGTTTATGGCGAGGAAGAGCATCAGCAGGAGCTG
ACCACCATCGATGCCATGCAGTTGCAGCAACTGATTTACCAGCAGCAGCAGATGCTCGAGCAGCAGCAAC
TGCAAGAGCAGCAGCAACAGCAGCAGCAGGATCAGAAGCTTCAGGATCACGAGCAGCAGCGCCAGTTCAG
CGTCTACAACGTGCCGTCTCTGACGGATGAGGCAATGGTCAATCCACAGCAACAGCAGCTGGAGGAGCAC
ATGATCCTGCCCAGTATTATATACGAGATCACCGAGTCGAATCCCGTTTCCATGCTGGAGCAGAAGGTCT
TAGCCGAATTCCTAACCAACGCGGGCTACGAAAATGTGGACGTGAATGTCGTGCAATCGGGCGGCATACA
AACCAACTTGAGTTCTGGAACGGAGGCAAACCAACTGGCGGATGAACTGGCCGACTTTGAGTTCAGTAAA
CTGGAGACTGTTAGCGACACCGTAAAGACTGTTAAGCTGGAGGCCAAGGCCGCCAGCCAGCCACCCACAA
CAAATCCTCAAATCAATCACCATCCATCGCTGGCCAATGCCAAATACCACGAGGACAGCTACTTTAACGT
GATGCTGTACTCCGGAGCGCCTCGTCCCTTGGCCATGAACACGTTTGGCATGGTGAAGTTGCCCCAGGGC
CTGGGCGTCACCTTCCGCAAGAATCTGTTGACCACGCGGAAGGCGAACAACAATTTGCTATCCCTGTCGG
GAGGTAATCACCTGGGCGTGGTCGGTCAGCTGGCCCGCACACCGCCGCCGCCCTCGCCAGCGTTAAGCAA
CGGTCTGCCGGGTAAGAATCCCGCCTCGGGCAGAACCATTTACGCTCAGCGATCGAATGTCATTGCACAA
GATCGCCTGAGGTGCAATAAGAGGGCGCTGGTAGGAGGAAAAGCTGGTGGTGGATCAAGCGGATCGCCGG
GAGTCATGACAGCCAAGCGTTTGAATGAACTGCTAATGGGAAAGGCGAAGAAGGAGGAGAAGCCACCACC
GGATAGCGAGGATGGCGGCGAGCAGCCGACGAAGGACAAGGAACGCGACAAGGAGGAGGACAACAAGCTG
ACCTTCAGTTTCTACGAGAAACGCCGCCGACTGTTGGCCGGCAAGCTGGAGCAGCTGCAGCCCCTCGGCC
GCCCCAGCTTCACCCTGCCGCTCCAGAGCAACCACAACGCCAGCCAAAGTCAGAGCCACTCGCCACAGCA
GCTCCTCAAAAAGCAGCTGCTGCGCACCTTGTCCGACAGCAGCAGCAACATGAACATCAGCAACATGAAC
AACATCAGCAATTTGAACAGCAGCAACACTCCCAGCGCCAACAGCAATCCTCCCTGGAAGGGGAACAGTT
CCAATCCGGGAGGCAACTCCACTCCAACCAGCAGCGACTTGATGCGCGTCTTCGTCGGATCCTACCCCTA
CGATGTTCCCGATTACGCTGGCGGCCGATCCTACCCCTACGATGTTCCCGATTACGCTGGCGGCCGATCC
GACTACAAGGACGATGATGACAAGCTCGACTACAAGGACGATGATGACAAGTGACTCGACCTGCAGGCAT
GCAAGCTATTCGATGCACACTCACATTCTTCTCCTAATACGATAATAAAACTTTCCATGAAAAATATGGA
AAAATATATGAAAATTGAGAAATCCAAAAAACTGATAAACGCTCTACTTAATTAAAATAGATAAATGGGA
GCGGCAGGAATGGCGGAGCATGGCCAAGTTCCTCCGCCAATCAGTCGTAAAACAGAAGTCGTGGAAAGCG
GATAGAAAGAATGTTCGATTTGACGGGCAAGCATGTCTGCTATGTGGCGGATTGCGGAGGAATTGCACTG
GAGACCAGCAAGGTTCTCATGACCAAGAATATAGCGGTGAGTGAGCGGGAAGCTCGGTTTCTGTCCAGAT
CGAACTCAAAACTAGTCCAGCCAGTCGCTGTCGAAACTAATTAAGTAAATGAGTTTTTCATGTTAGTTTC
GCGCTGAGCAACAATTAAGTTTATGTTTCAGTTCGGCTTAGATTTCGCTGAAGGACTTGCCACTTTCAAT
CAATACTTTAGAACAAAATCAAAACTCATTCTAATAGCTTGGTGTTCATCTTTTTTTTTAATGATAAGCA
TTTTGTCGTTTATACTTTTTATATTTCGATATTAAACCACCTATGAAGTTCATTTTAATCGCCAGATAAG
CAATATATTGTGTAAATATTTGTATTCTTTATCAGGAAATTCAGGGAGACGGGGAAGTTACTATCTACTA
AAAGCCAAACAATTTCTTACAGTTTTACTCTCTCTACTCTAGAGTAGCTT
Features (pLannotate 1.2.2; 16 found; start..end, strand, type, name):
      3..157     +  CDS            lacZα (fragment): LacZα fragment of β-galactosidase; lacZ fragment
    163..262     -  misc_feature   bom (fragment): basis of mobility region from pBR322
    364..399     -  CDS            rop (fragment): Rop protein, which maintains plasmids at low copy number; rop
    494..598     +  promoter       AmpR promoter: bla
    599..1459    +  CDS            AmpR: β-lactamase; bla; confers resistance to ampicillin, carbenicillin, and related antibiotics
   1630..2218    +  rep_origin     ori: high-copy-number ColE1/pMB1/pBR322/pUC origin of replication
   2401..2493    +  CDS            lacI (fragment): lac repressor; lacI; The lac repressor binds to the lac operator to inhibit transcription in E. coli. This inhibition can be relieved by adding lactose or isopropyl-β-D-thiogalactopyranoside (IPTG).
   2506..2527    +  protein_bind   CAP binding site: CAP binding activates transcription in the presence of cAMP. E. coli catabolite activator protein
   2542..2572    +  promoter       lac promoter: promoter for the E. coli lac operon
   2580..2596    +  protein_bind   lac operator: The lac repressor binds to the lac operator to inhibit transcription in E. coli. This inhibition can be relieved by adding lactose or isopropyl-β-D-thiogalactopyranoside (IPTG). lac repressor encoded by lacI
   2631..3053    +  promoter       MT promoter: Drosophila metallothionein promoter
   5705..5728    +  CDS            SBP (fragment): streptavidin-binding peptide selected from a peptide library; binds streptavidin with nanomolar affinity (Keefe et al., 2001)
   6091..6114    +  CDS            3xFLAG (fragment): three tandem FLAG® epitope tags
   6118..6141    +  CDS            3xFLAG (fragment): three tandem FLAG® epitope tags
   6146..6167    +  misc_feature   MCS (fragment): pUC18/19 multiple cloning site
   6381..6476    +  CDS            Adhr: ADHR_DROYA - Also known as Adh-dup. Protein inferred from homology: Swiss-Prot protein existence level 3. From Drosophila yakuba (Fruit fly).
