[The description below was written by a language model from this plasmid's Addgene catalogue record and pLannotate feature annotations shown in this document.]
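Description:
pRmHA3-CH2F2-CG9866 is an insect-cell expression plasmid built on the pRmHA3 backbone (about 4 kb; 6,910 bp in total with insert) that expresses Drosophila melanogaster Ataxin-7, the product of gene CG9866. The backbone is pUC-like. It replicates in E. coli from a high-copy ColE1/pUC-type origin and is selected with ampicillin through the β-lactamase gene and its own promoter. Remnants of lacZα, lacI, the lac promoter/operator, bom and rop are annotated only as fragments and appear to be cloning-vector leftovers rather than functional parts. The record lists no marker for selection in insect cells.

The roughly 2.9 kb Ataxin-7 coding region sits downstream of the Drosophila metallothionein (MT) promoter, which is normally induced by heavy metals such as copper and therefore allows controlled expression in cultured fly cells. The catalogue states that the protein carries a C-terminal 2xHA–2xFLAG tag. The feature table agrees in part: two adjacent FLAG-type repeats are annotated at the 3′ end of the insert region, just before a fragment of pUC polylinker. The HA epitopes are not annotated separately, and the insert itself has no annotation. A short "SBP" fragment called within the insert region is probably a chance similarity, not a real tag. A downstream match to Drosophila Adh-related sequence (Adhr) probably marks an Adh-locus 3′ region supplying termination and polyadenylation signals, although the table does not label it that way.

The dual epitope tag suits detection and tandem affinity purification of Ataxin-7 and its partners. This fits the associated work, which characterised Ataxin-7 as a subunit of the SAGA complex that influences H2B ubiquitination.
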