Addgene plasmid #52286: pRmHA3-CH2F2-CG9866
Purpose: Expresses Drosophila Ataxin-7
Depositing lab: Jerry Workman. Depositing organization: Stowers Institute for Medical Research. Publication: Loss of Drosophila Ataxin-7, a SAGA subunit, reduces H2B ubiquitination and leads to neural and retinal degeneration. Mohan RD, Dialynas G, Weake VM, Liu J, Martin-Brown S, Florens L, Washburn MP, Workman JL, Abmayr SM. Genes Dev. 2014 Feb 1;28(3):259-72. doi: 10.1101/gad.225151.113. PubMed 24493646.
Backbone
  Vector backbone: pRmHA3
  Backbone size w/o insert (bp): 3991
  Total vector size (bp): 6910
  Vector type: Insect Expression
Growth in bacteria
  Bacterial resistance: Ampicillin, 100 μg/mL
  Growth temperature: 37°C
  Growth strain: DH5alpha
  Copy number: Unknown
Gene/Insert
  Gene/Insert name: Ataxin-7 (alt name: CG9866)
  Species: D. melanogaster (fly)
  Insert size (bp): 2919
  Entrez Gene: CG9866 (a.k.a. Dmel_CG9866, Dmel\CG9866)
  Tag / fusion protein: 2xHA 2xFLAG (C terminal on insert)
Terms and licenses: Academic/Nonprofit Terms; Industry Terms: Not Available to Industry
How to cite: pRmHA3-CH2F2-CG9866 was a gift from Jerry Workman (Addgene plasmid # 52286 ; http://n2t.net/addgene:52286 ; RRID:Addgene_52286)
