>Addgene plasmid #52286 | pRmHA3-CH2F2-CG9866 | addgene partial sequence | sequence record 83248 | MT-Forward 5'-CATCTCAGTGCAACTAAA-3'
GCAAGCTTGGTACCCGGGGATCCATGCCCCTGAACGATGTGGCCCCCGCCGGTGGTGGAGCTTATCCGGA
AAATGGAACCAAGCACAAGGTGTCGGGAATGTGGAAGCCGGACTCGTCGGCCGGCTCCAATTCCGGCTCG
GGATCGGCGGGACTATCCCTGTTTAGCCTGCAGGGCCAAAAGTGGCAGCAGGTCTTCGACATGGAAAAGG
TCATCAAGCAACTGCGAACGGCTGAGAAGACGTATCTGCGTGGTGGAAAGAACTCCTCCGCCGGCGCAGA
TCAACAGGCGAAGGTGCAGGTCCAGCGTCTGCAATCGGCGGACATGGCCTACTACGATCTGGCGCCGAAG
CTGGCCAGTCGCGATATAGTACTCTGTAGTTCCTGCTCGGGATGTTACACGAAGGCAGGTTTCCAGCACC
ACATTGCGCTGCAGCATCCTAGCGTCTGGGAGGCCACATCCAGCAAAGTGAATCCCAATCCAAATGGGAC
AGCCATATCCAGCGACTCTCGTCTCACTGCCACGGAAATCAGTCAGGAGGGCGGGGCTATCGTGCCAAGT
TCGCCCACGGATACGCTTTCGGCCTCGACGCTCTCCAGTTGCTCGAACGGGTCCAGCAGCTCGGCTTCAC
TGCAGCATCCGGCTGCTGCGGGTTCATCCAGCACCACGTCGTCTTCGTCTTCGTCGCGTCACAAGAGCAG
CAGCAGTAAAAGTAGCAGTTCCTCCTCGTCTAAGGGCAGCAGCAGCACTTCCGCCGGAAGTAGGTCGCGT
TCGAAGTCGTCAAAGAACCGCCACCACTCCTCGCCAGCTCCGGCCCTGCTGGAGTCCAATCACAAGGAGT
CAAAGGGATCGAAGAAGAGTTCGGCCATAGCCGCTCCTCCCGTCGTCGCTGCTGTTGTTAAGGAGGAGCC
ACCATCTGTGGGTGCTGCTCCGGCTGCCATAACCATGTTCTCCTCCTCCAGCAACTCATCCTGCAGCTTA
CCGCCCACTCCCACGTTGGGAGC
