>Addgene plasmid #52286 | pRmHA3-CH2F2-CG9866 | addgene partial sequence | sequence record 83249 | RmHa3-rev 5'-gtagagcgtttatcagttttttgg-3'
TTTCATATATTTTTCCATATTTTTCATGGAAAGTTTTATTATCGTATTAGGAGAAGAATGTGAGTGTGCA
TCGAATAGCTTGCATGCCTGCAGGTCGAGTCACTTGTCATCATCGTCCTTGTAGTCGAGCTTGTCATCAT
CGTCCTTGTAGTCGGATCGGCCGCCAGCGTAATCGGGAACATCGTAGGGGTAGGATCGGCCGCCAGCGTA
ATCGGGAACATCGTAGGGGTAGGATCCGACGAAGACGCGCATCAAGTCGCTGCTGGTTGGAGTGGAGTTG
CCTCCCGGATTGGAACTGTTCCCCTTCCAGGGAGGATTGCTGTTGGCGCTGGGAGTGTTGCTGCTGTTCA
AATTGCTGATGTTGTTCATGTTGCTGATGTTCATGTTGCTGCTGCTGTCGGACAAGGTGCGCAGCAGCTG
CTTTTTGAGGAGCTGCTGTGGCGAGTGGCTCTGACTTTGGCTGGCGTTGTGGTTGCTCTGGAGCGGCAGG
GTGAAGCTGGGGCGGCCGAGGGGCTGCAGCTGCTCCAGCTTGCCGGCCAACAGTCGGCGGCGTTTCTCGT
AGAAACTGAAGGTCAGCTTGTTGTCCTCCTCCTTGTCGCGTTCCTTGTCCTTCGTCGGCTGCTCGCCGCC
ATCCTCGCTATCCGGTGGTGGCTTCTCCTCCTTCTTCGCCTTTCCCATTAGCAGTTCATTCAAACGCTTG
GCTGTCATGACTCCCGGCGATCCGCTTGATCCACCACCAGCTTTTCCTCCTACCAGCGCCCTCTTATTGC
ACCTCAGGCGATCTTGTGCAATGACATTCGATCGCTGAGCGTAAATGGTTCTGCCCGAGGCGGGATTCTT
ACCCGGCAGACCGTTGCTTAACGCTGGCGAGGGCGGCGGCGGTGTGCGGGCCAGCTGACCGACCACGCCC
AGGTGATTACCTCCCGACAGGGATAGCAAATTGTTGTTCGCCTTC
